LOCUS       Exported 2341 bp ds-DNA circular SYN 13-MAY-2021
DEFINITION  Level 0 part. Promoter.
ACCESSION   .
VERSION     .
KEYWORDS    pC0.085
SOURCE      synthetic DNA construct
  ORGANISM  synthetic DNA construct
REFERENCE   1 (bases 1 to 2341)
  AUTHORS   Vasudevan R, Gale GAR, Schiavon AA, Puzorjov A, Malin J, Gillespie
            MD, Vavitsas K, Zulkower V, Wang B, Howe CJ, Lea-Smith DJ, McCormick
            AJ
  TITLE     CyanoGate: A Modular Cloning Suite for Engineering Cyanobacteria
            Based on the Plant MoClo Syntax.
  JOURNAL   Plant Physiol. 2019 May;180(1):39-55. doi: 10.1104/pp.18.01401. Epub
            2019 Feb 28.
  PUBMED    30819783
REFERENCE   2 (bases 1 to 2341)
  AUTHORS   .
  TITLE     Direct Submission
  JOURNAL   Exported May 13, 2021 from SnapGene Server 1.1.58
            http://www.snapgene.com
FEATURES             Location/Qualifiers
     source          1..2341
                     /organism="synthetic DNA construct"
                     /mol_type="other DNA"
     primer_bind     complement(24..42)
                     /label=pBRforEco
                     /note="pBR322 vectors, upsteam of EcoRI site, forward
                     primer"
     promoter        110..214
                     /gene="bla"
                     /label=AmpR promoter
     CDS             436..1227
                     /codon_start=1
                     /gene="aadA"
                     /product="aminoglycoside adenylyltransferase (Murphy,
                     1985)"
                     /label=SmR
                     /note="confers resistance to spectinomycin and
                     streptomycin"
                     /translation="MREAVIAEVSTQLSEVVGVIERHLEPTLLAVHLYGSAVDGGLKPH
                     SDIDLLVTVTVRLDETTRRALINDLLETSASPGESEILRAVEVTIVVHDDIIPWRYPAK
                     RELQFGEWQRNDILAGIFEPATIDIDLAILLTKAREHSVALVGPAAEELFDPVPEQDLF
                     EALNETLTLWNSPPDWAGDERNVVLTLSRIWYSAVTGKIAPKDVAADWAMERLPAQYQP
                     VILEARQAYLGQEEDRLASRADQLEEFVHYVKGEITKVVGK"
     rep_origin      1398..1986
                     /direction=RIGHT
                     /label=ori
                     /note="high-copy-number ColE1/pMB1/pBR322/pUC origin of
                     replication"
     primer_bind     1887..1906
                     /label=pBR322ori-F
                     /note="pBR322 origin, forward primer"
     primer_bind     2140..2157
                     /label=L4440
                     /note="L4440 vector, forward primer"
     protein_bind    2275..2291
                     /label=lac operator
                     /bound_moiety="lac repressor encoded by lacI"
                     /note="The lac repressor binds to the lac operator to
                     inhibit transcription in E. coli. This inhibition can be
                     relieved by adding lactose or
                     isopropyl-beta-D-thiogalactopyranoside (IPTG)."
     RBS             2309..2320
                     /note="strong bacterial ribosome binding site (Elowitz and
                     Leibler, 2000)"
ORIGIN
        1 gtggctcttc agtggacgaa agggcctcgt gatacgccta tttttatagg ttaatgtcat
       61 gataataatg gtttcttaga cgtcaggtgg cacttttcgg ggaaatgtgc gcggaacccc
      121 tatttgttta tttttctaaa tacattcaaa tatgtatccg ctcatgagac aataaccctg
      181 ataaatgctt caataatatt gaaaaaggaa gagtatgcgc tcacgcaact ggtccagaac
      241 cttgaccgaa cgcagcggtg gtaacggcgc agtggcggtt ttcatggctt gttatgactg
      301 tttttttttg gggtacagtc tatgcctcgg gcatccaagc agcaagcgcg ttacgccgtg
      361 ggtcgatgtt tgatgttatg gagcagcaac gatgttacgc agcagggcag tcgccctaaa
      421 acaaagttaa acatcatgag ggaagcggtg atcgccgaag tatcgactca actatcagag
      481 gtagttggcg tcatcgagcg ccatctcgaa ccgacgttgc tggccgtaca tttgtacggc
      541 tccgcagtgg atggcggcct gaagccacac agcgatattg atttgctggt tacggtgacc
      601 gtaaggcttg atgaaacaac gcggcgagct ttgatcaacg accttttgga aacttcggct
      661 tcccctggag agagcgagat tctccgcgct gtagaagtca ccattgttgt gcacgacgac
      721 atcattccgt ggcgttatcc agctaagcgc gaactgcaat ttggagaatg gcagcgcaat
      781 gacattcttg caggtatctt cgagccagcc acgatcgaca ttgatctggc tatcttgctg
      841 acaaaagcaa gagaacatag cgttgccttg gtaggtccag cggcggagga actctttgat
      901 ccggttcctg aacaggatct atttgaggcg ctaaatgaaa ccttaacgct atggaactcg
      961 ccgcccgact gggctggcga tgagcgaaat gtagtgctta cgttgtcccg catttggtac
     1021 agcgcagtaa ccggcaaaat cgcgccgaag gatgtcgctg ccgactgggc aatggagcgc
     1081 ctgccggccc agtatcagcc cgtcatactt gaagctagac aggcttatct tggacaagaa
     1141 gaagatcgct tggcctcgcg cgcagatcag ttggaagaat ttgtccatta cgtaaaaggc
     1201 gagatcacca aggtagtcgg caaataactg tcagaccaag tttactcata tatactttag
     1261 attgatttaa aacttcattt ttaatttaaa aggatctagg tgaagatcct ttttgataat
     1321 ctcatgacca aaatccctta acgtgagttt tcgttccact gagcgtcaga ccccgtagaa
     1381 aagatcaaag gatcttcttg agatcctttt tttctgcgcg taatctgctg cttgcaaaca
     1441 aaaaaaccac cgctaccagc ggtggtttgt ttgccggatc aagagctacc aactcttttt
     1501 ccgaaggtaa ctggcttcag cagagcgcag ataccaaata ctgttcttct agtgtagccg
     1561 tagttaggcc accacttcaa gaactctgta gcaccgccta catacctcgc tctgctaatc
     1621 ctgttaccag tggctgctgc cagtggcgat aagtcgtgtc ttaccgggtt ggactcaaga
     1681 cgatagttac cggataaggc gcagcggtcg ggctgaacgg ggggttcgtg cacacagccc
     1741 agcttggagc gaacgaccta caccgaactg agatacctac agcgtgagct atgagaaagc
     1801 gccacgcttc ccgaagggag aaaggcggac aggtatccgg taagcggcag ggtcggaaca
     1861 ggagagcgca cgagggagct tccaggggga aacgcctggt atctttatag tcctgtcggg
     1921 tttcgccacc tctgacttga gcgtcgattt ttgtgatgct cgtcaggggg gcggagccta
     1981 tggaaaaacg ccagcaacgc ggccttttta cggttcctgg ccttttgctg gccttttgct
     2041 cacatgttct ttcctgcgtt atcccctgat tctgtggata accgtattac cgcctttgag
     2101 tgagctgata ccgctcgccg cagccgaacg accgagcgca gcgagtcagt gagcgaggaa
     2161 gcggaagagc gcccaatacg caaaccgcct ctccccgcgc gttggccgat tcattaatca
     2221 ctctgtggtc tcaggagttg acggctagct cagtcctagg tatcgtgcta gctattgtga
     2281 gcggataaca atttcacaca tactagagaa agaggagaaa tactaaatgt gagaccacga
     2341 a
//
