[The description below was written by a language model from this plasmid's Addgene catalogue record and the feature table of its GenBank file.]
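Description:
pC0.085 is a Level 0 promoter part from the CyanoGate modular cloning suite, a Golden Gate toolkit that extends the plant MoClo syntax to cyanobacterial engineering. It is built in the pICH41295 Level 0 acceptor backbone and the held sequence record is a 2341 bp circular synthetic construct. It is propagated in E. coli from a high-copy ColE1/pMB1/pUC-type origin. Selection is by spectinomycin through the aadA aminoglycoside adenylyltransferase gene, which also confers streptomycin resistance. An annotated bla (AmpR) promoter lies upstream of this gene and presumably drives its expression.

The payload is an 88 bp synthetic insert named J23119MH_V03. The name suggests a variant derived from the strong constitutive J23119 promoter of the Anderson collection, but the record does not describe how this version differs from the parent. The promoter core itself is not annotated in the feature table. In the region where the insert evidently sits, the table does mark a lac operator followed by a strong bacterial ribosome binding site. This indicates that the part combines promoter sequence with a LacI binding site and a translation initiation element, so it could be repressible by LacI and relieved by IPTG, although the record does not state this function explicitly.

The insert was cloned with BpiI, and both sites were destroyed in the process, as is typical for MoClo Level 0 assembly. As a Level 0 module, the part is meant to be released and joined with coding sequence and terminator parts to build Level 1 transcription units, which can then be assembled into higher-order constructs for expression in cyanobacteria.
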