Addgene plasmid #119594: pC0.085
Purpose: Level 0 part. Promoter
Depositing lab: Alistair McCormick. Depositing organization: University of Edinburgh. Publication: CyanoGate: A Modular Cloning Suite for Engineering Cyanobacteria Based on the Plant MoClo Syntax. Vasudevan R, Gale GAR, Schiavon AA, Puzorjov A, Malin J, Gillespie MD, Vavitsas K, Zulkower V, Wang B, Howe CJ, Lea-Smith DJ, McCormick AJ. Plant Physiol. 2019 May;180(1):39-55. doi: 10.1104/pp.18.01401. Epub 2019 Feb 28. PubMed 30819783.
Backbone
  Vector backbone: PICH41295
  Backbone size w/o insert (bp): 2247
  Vector type: Synthetic Biology
Growth in bacteria
  Bacterial resistance: Spectinomycin, 50 μg/mL
  Growth temperature: 37°C
  Growth strain: DH5alpha
  Copy number: High Copy
Gene/Insert
  Gene/Insert name: J23119MH_V03
  Species: Synthetic
  Insert size (bp): 88
  Cloning method: Restriction Enzyme; 5′ cloning site BpiI (destroyed during cloning); 3′ cloning site BpiI (destroyed during cloning)
  Sequencing primers: 5′ ttgagtgagctgataccgct; 3′ GTCTCATGAGCGGATACATATTTGAATG
Terms and licenses: Academic/Nonprofit Terms; Industry Terms: Not Available to Industry
Depositor comments: Please visit https://www.biorxiv.org/content/10.1101/426700v1 for bioRxiv preprint.
How to cite: pC0.085 was a gift from Alistair McCormick (Addgene plasmid # 119594 ; http://n2t.net/addgene:119594 ; RRID:Addgene_119594)
