>Addgene plasmid #119594 | pC0.085 | depositor partial sequence | sequence record 226082 | J23119MH_V03
TTGACGGCTAGCTCAGTCCTAGGTATCGTGCTAGCTATTGTGAGCGGATAACAATTTCACACATACTAGA
GAAAGAGGAGAAATACTA
